>Addgene plasmid #204853 | pCMV-TALE-L-JAK2-Ddd9-N | addgene full sequence | sequence record 404878 | Addgene NGS Result
ATATGCCAAGTACGCCCCCTATTGACGTCAATGACGGTAAATGGCCCGCCTGGCATTATGCCCAGTACAT
GACCTTATGGGACTTTCCTACTTGGCAGTACATCTACGTATTAGTCATCGCTATTACCATGGTGATGCGG
TTTTGGCAGTACATCAATGGGCGTGGATAGCGGTTTGACTCACGGGGATTTCCAAGTCTCCACCCCATTG
ACGTCAATGGGAGTTTGTTTTGGCACCAAAATCAACGGGACTTTCCAAAATGTCGTAACAACTCCGCCCC
ATTGACGCAAATGGGCGGTAGGCGTGTACGGTGGGAGGTCTATATAAGCAGAGCTGGTTTAGTGAACCGT
CAGATCCGCTAGAGATCCGCGGCCGCTAATACGACTCACTATAGGGAGACCCAAGCTGGCTAGCACCATG
GACTACAAAGATCACGACGGCGACTACAAGGACCATGACATCGACTATAAGGACGATGACGACAAGATGG
CCCCTAAGAAGAAAAGAAAGGTGGGCATCCACAGAGGGGTACCTATGATGGTGGACCTGCGGACACTGGG
CTACAGCCAGCAGCAACAGGAGAAGATTAAGCCTAAGGTGCGGAGCACCGTGGCCCAACACCACGAGGCC
CTTGTGGGCCACGGCTTCACCCACGCCCACATCGTAGCTCTGTCACAGCACCCAGCTGCCCTGGGCACAG
TGGCCGTGAAGTACCAGGACATGATCGCTGCTCTGCCTGAAGCCACCCACGAGGCCATTGTGGGCGTTGG
CAAGCAGTGGTCCGGCGCCAGAGCCCTGGAAGCCCTGCTGACCGTAGCTGGAGAGCTGAGAGGACCTCCT
CTGCAGCTGGACACCGGCCAGCTGCTGAAGATCGCTAAGCGGGGCGGAGTGACAGCCGTGGAAGCCGTGC
ACGCCTGGCGGAACGCTCTGACCGGCGCCCCTCTGAACCTGACCCCAGATCAGGTGGTGGCGATCGCCTC
CCACGACGGAGGCAAACAGGCCCTGGAGACCGTGCAGAGACTGCTGCCTGTGCTGTGCCAAGACCACGGC
CTCACACCCGAGCAGGTGGTGGCCATCGCCAGCCACGACGGAGGCAAACAGGCCCTGGAAACCGTGCAGC
GGCTGCTCCCTGTGCTGTGTCAGGCCCACGGCCTGACCCCAGATCAGGTGGTTGCCATCGCGTCTAACAT
CGGAGGCAAGCAGGCTCTGGAGACAGTTCAGCGCTTACTGCCTGTGCTGTGCCAGGCCCACGGCCTGACC
CCCGCTCAGGTTGTCGCCATCGCCTCCAACGGCGGCGGCAAGCAAGCCCTGGAGACCGTGCAGAGACTGC
TGCCGGTGCTGTGCCAGGATCATGGCCTGACCCCCGATCAGGTGGTGGCCATCGCCAGCAACGGCGGCGG
CAAGCAGGCCCTGGAGACGGTGCAGAGACTGCTGCCAGTGCTGTGCCAGGACCACGGCCTGACCCCTGAA
CAGGTCGTGGCCATCGCCTCCAATGGCGGTGGCAAGCAGGCCCTCGAAACCGTGCAGAGACTGCTTCCCG
TGCTGTGCCAGGCCCACGGCCTGACACCTGACCAAGTGGTCGCTATCGCCAGCCACGATGGCGGCAAGCA
GGCTCTAGAAACCGTTCAGAGACTGCTCCCTGTGCTGTGTCAGGCCCACGGCCTGACACCTGCCCAGGTG
GTGGCCATCGCCTCTAACGGCGGCGGCAAGCAAGCCCTGGAAACAGTGCAGAGGCTGCTGCCCGTACTGT
GCCAGGATCACGGACTCACACCTGATCAGGTGGTGGCCATCGCCAACAACAACGGCGGAAAGCAGGCCCT
GGAGACAGTCCAAAGACTGCTGCCAGTGTTGTGCCAGGACCACGGGCTGACACCTGAGCAGGTAGTGGCC
ATCGCCTCTAACGGAGGCGGTAAACAGGCCCTGGAGACAGTGCAGAGACTGCTGCCCGTCCTGTGTCAGG
CCCACGGCCTGACCCCTGACCAGGTGGTAGCTATCGCCAGCCACGATGGCGGCAAACAAGCCCTGGAAAC
CGTCCAGAGACTGCTGCCTGTGCTGTGCCAGGCCCACGGGCTAACCCCTGCCCAAGTGGTAGCAATTGCC
AGCAACATCGGCGGCAAGCAAGCCCTGGAGACCGTGCAGCGGCTGCTGCCCGTGCTGTGCCAGGACCACG
GACTGACCCCCGACCAGGTGGTAGCCATCGCGAGCAATGGAGGCGGAAAGCAGGCCCTCGAGACCGTGCA
GCGGCTGCTGCCCGTGCTGTGTCAGGATCACGGACTTACACCAGAGCAGGTGGTGGCTATTGCTAGCCAC
GACGGCGGCAAACAGGCCCTGGAGACCGTGCAAAGACTGCTACCCGTTCTGTGTCAGGCCCACGGACTGA
CCCCCGACCAGGTGGTGGCCATCGCCAATAACAACGGCGGAAAGCAGGCTCTGGAGACAGTGCAAAGACT
CCTTCCTGTGCTGTGCCAAGCTCACGGCCTGACACCTGCCCAGGTCGTGGCGATCGCCTCCAATGGCGGC
GGTAAGCAGGCTCTGGAGACCGTTCAGCGGTTACTGCCCGTGCTGTGTCAGGATCATGGCCTGACCCCCG
AGCAGGTGGTGGCCATCGCCAGCAACATCGGCGGCAGACCCGCTCTCGAAAGCATCGTGGCACAGCTGAG
CCGTCCTGATCCTGCCCTAGCCGCCCTGACCAACGACCACCTGGTGGCCCTGGCCTGCCTGGGCGGGAGA
CCCGCCCTGGATGCCGTGAAGAAGGGCCTGCCCCACGCCCCTGCTCTGATCAAGCGGACAAATAGAAGAA
TCCCCGAGAGAACCAGCCACAGAGTGGCCGGATCCGGGAAGAGCCTGAGTGAGAGCCAAGCCACACTGTC
CGTGGCCCAGAGGCTGCTGGCAACCATAGGAGAGGAAGGGAAAACAGCTGGTGTACTGGAGCTGGATGGA
GAACTTATCCCTCTAGTGAGTGGGAAGTCTTCTCTGCCCAACTATGCAGCCAGCGGCCACGTGGAGGGCC
AGGCTGCCCTCATCATGAGAGACCGGGGCGCCACTTCAGGTAGATTGCTCATTGACAACCCTTCCGGCAT
CTGTGGCTACTGCAAGTCCCAGGTGGCTACTCTGCTCCCTGAAAATGCCACCCTGCAGGTTGGCACCCCA
CTGGGCTCCGGAGGAAGCACCAACCTGTCTGACATCATCGAGAAGGAGACAGGCAAGCAGCTGGTCATCC
AGGAGAGCATCCTGATGCTGCCCGAAGAAGTCGAAGAAGTGATCGGAAACAAGCCTGAGAGCGATATCCT
GGTCCATACCGCCTACGACGAGAGTACCGACGAAAATGTGATGCTGCTGACATCCGACGCCCCAGAGTAT
AAGCCCTGGGCTCTGGTCATCCAGGATTCCAACGGAGAGAACAAAATCAAAATGCTGTCTGGCGGCTCAA
AAAGAACCGCCGACGGCAGCGAATTCGAGCCCAAGAAGAAGAGGAAAGTCTAATGAGTTTAAACCCGCTG
ATCAGCCTCGACTGTGCCTTCTAGTTGCCAGCCATCTGTTGTTTGCCCCTCCCCCGTGCCTTCCTTGACC
CTGGAAGGTGCCACTCCCACTGTCCTTTCCTAATAAAATGAGGAAATTGCATCGCATTGTCTGAGTAGGT
GTCATTCTATTCTGGGGGGTGGGGTGGGGCAGGACAGCAAGGGGGAGGATTGGGAAGACAATAGCAGGCA
TGCTGGGGATGCGGTGGGCTCTATGGCTTCTGAGGCGGAAAGAACCAGCTGGGGCTCGATACCGTCGACC
TCTAGCTAGAGCTTGGCGTAATCATGGTCATAGCTGTTTCCTGTGTGAAATTGTTATCCGCTCACAATTC
CACACAACATACGAGCCGGAAGCATAAAGTGTAAAGCCTAGGGTGCCTAATGAGTGAGCTAACTCACATT
AATTGCGTTGCGCTCACTGCCCGCTTTCCAGTCGGGAAACCTGTCGTGCCAGCTGCATTAATGAATCGGC
CAACGCGCGGGGAGAGGCGGTTTGCGTATTGGGCGCTCTTCCGCTTCCTCGCTCACTGACTCGCTGCGCT
CGGTCGTTCGGCTGCGGCGAGCGGTATCAGCTCACTCAAAGGCGGTAATACGGTTATCCACAGAATCAGG
GGATAACGCAGGAAAGAACATGTGAGCAAAAGGCCAGCAAAAGGCCAGGAACCGTAAAAAGGCCGCGTTG
CTGGCGTTTTTCCATAGGCTCCGCCCCCCTGACGAGCATCACAAAAATCGACGCTCAAGTCAGAGGTGGC
GAAACCCGACAGGACTATAAAGATACCAGGCGTTTCCCCCTGGAAGCTCCCTCGTGCGCTCTCCTGTTCC
GACCCTGCCGCTTACCGGATACCTGTCCGCCTTTCTCCCTTCGGGAAGCGTGGCGCTTTCTCATAGCTCA
CGCTGTAGGTATCTCAGTTCGGTGTAGGTCGTTCGCTCCAAGCTGGGCTGTGTGCACGAACCCCCCGTTC
AGCCCGACCGCTGCGCCTTATCCGGTAACTATCGTCTTGAGTCCAACCCGGTAAGACACGACTTATCGCC
ACTGGCAGCAGCCACTGGTAACAGGATTAGCAGAGCGAGGTATGTAGGCGGTGCTACAGAGTTCTTGAAG
TGGTGGCCTAACTACGGCTACACTAGAAGAACAGTATTTGGTATCTGCGCTCTGCTGAAGCCAGTTACCT
TCGGAAAAAGAGTTGGTAGCTCTTGATCCGGCAAACAAACCACCGCTGGTAGCGGTGGTTTTTTTGTTTG
CAAGCAGCAGATTACGCGCAGAAAAAAAGGATCTCAAGAAGATCCTTTGATCTTTTCTACGGGGTCTGAC
ACTCAGTGGAACGAAAACTCACGTTAAGGGATTTTGGTCATGAGATTATCAAAAAGGATCTTCACCTAGA
TCCTTTTAAATTAAAAATGAAGTTTTAAATCAATCTAAAGTATATATGAGTAAACTTGGTCTGACAGTTA
CCAATGCTTAATCAGTGAGGCACCTATCTCAGCGATCTGTCTATTTCGTTCATCCATAGTTGCCTGACTC
CCCGTCGTGTAGATAACTACGATACGGGAGGGCTTACCATCTGGCCCCAGTGCTGCAATGATACCGCGAG
ACCCACGCTCACCGGCTCCAGATTTATCAGCAATAAACCAGCCAGCCGGAAGGGCCGAGCGCAGAAGTGG
TCCTGCAACTTTATCCGCCTCCATCCAGTCTATTAATTGTTGCCGGGAAGCTAGAGTAAGTAGTTCGCCA
GTTAATAGTTTGCGCAACGTTGTTGCCATTGCTACAGGCATCGTGGTGTCACGCTCGTCGTTTGGTATGG
CTTCATTCAGCTCCGGTTCCCAACGATCAAGGCGAGTTACATGATCCCCCATGTTGTGCAAAAAAGCGGT
TAGCTCCTTCGGTCCTCCGATCGTTGTCAGAAGTAAGTTGGCCGCAGTGTTATCACTCATGGTTATGGCA
GCACTGCATAATTCTCTTACTGTCATGCCATCCGTAAGATGCTTTTCTGTGACTGGTGAGTACTCAACCA
AGTCATTCTGAGAATAGTGTATGCGGCGACCGAGTTGCTCTTGCCCGGCGTCAATACGGGATAATACCGC
GCCACATAGCAGAACTTTAAAAGTGCTCATCATTGGAAAACGTTCTTCGGGGCGAAAACTCTCAAGGATC
TTACCGCTGTTGAGATCCAGTTCGATGTAACCCACTCGTGCACCCAACTGATCTTCAGCATCTTTTACTT
TCACCAGCGTTTCTGGGTGAGCAAAAACAGGAAGGCAAAATGCCGCAAAAAAGGGAATAAGGGCGACACG
GAAATGTTGAATACTCATACTCTTCCTTTTTCAATATTATTGAAGCATTTATCAGGGTTATTGTCTCATG
AGCGGATACATATTTGAATGTATTTAGAAAAATAAACAAATAGGGGTTCCGCGCACATTTCCCCGAAAAG
TGCCACCTGACGTCGACGGATCGGGAGATCGATCTCCCGATCCCCTAGGGTCGACTCTCAGTACAATCTG
CTCTGATGCCGCATAGTTAAGCCAGTATCTGCTCCCTGCTTGTGTGTTGGAGGTCGCTGAGTAGTGCGCG
AGCAAAATTTAAGCTACAACAAGGCAAGGCTTGACCGACAATTGCATGAAGAATCTGCTTAGGGTTAGGC
GTTTTGCGCTGCTTCGCGATGTACGGGCCAGATATACGCGTTGACATTGATTATTGACTAGTTATTAATA
GTAATCAATTACGGGGTCATTAGTTCATAGCCCATATATTGAGTTCCGCGTTACATAACTTACGGTAAAT
GGCCCGCCTGGCTGACCGCCCAACGACCCCCGCCCATTGACGTCAATAATGACGTATGTTCCCATAGTAA
CGCCAATAGGGACTTTCCATTGACGTCAATGGGTGGAGTATTTACGGTAAACTGCCCACTTGGCAGTACA
TCAAGTGTATC
Features (pLannotate 1.2.2; 17 found; start..end, strand, type, name):
    132..335     +  promoter       CMV promoter: human cytomegalovirus (CMV) immediate early promoter
    352..1050    +  CDS            avrXa10 (fragment): AVX10_XANOO - Experimental evidence at protein level: Swiss-Prot protein existence level 1. Avirulence protein. Induces the hypersensitive response (HR)in rice plants carrying the resistance gene Xa10. Activity depends on the presence of the core repeat domains; replacement with repeat domains from other proteins (AvrBs3 of X.euvesicatoria (AC P14727) or AvrXa7 of this organism) does not elicit the HR. Probably acts as a transcription factor in its host plant (rice) to induce plant resistance or disease. From Xanthomonas oryzae pv. oryzae.
    377..395     +  promoter       T7 promoter: promoter for bacteriophage T7 RNA polymerase
   2641..2829    +  CDS            avrBs3 (fragment): AVRB3_XANEU - Experimental evidence at protein level: Swiss-Prot protein existence level 1. Avirulence protein. Acts as a transcription factor in C.annuum plants. In susceptible plants lacking the Bs3 resistance gene induces expression of a number of genes, including genes homologous to a family of auxin-induced genes, alpha-expansin genes, pectate lyase, anthocyanidin glucoside rhamnosyl transferase and at least one transcription factor, UPA20. Their expression leads to plant hypertrophy in mesophyll cells, probably mainly mediated by UPA20 (PubMed:17962565). In resistant plants induces the h
   3169..3417    +  CDS            UGI: UNGI_BPPB2 - Experimental evidence at protein level: Swiss-Prot protein existence level 1. This protein binds specifically and reversibly to the host uracil-DNA glycosylase, preventing removal of uracil residues from PBS2 DNA by the host uracil-excision repair system. From Bacillus phage PBS2 (Bacteriophage PBS2).
   3512..3736    +  polyA_signal   bGH poly(A) signal: bovine growth hormone polyadenylation signal
   3740..3761    +  promoter       SV40 promoter (fragment): SV40 enhancer and early promoter
   3766..3782    +  misc_feature   MCS (fragment): pBluescript multiple cloning site
   3831..3847    -  protein_bind   lac operator: The lac repressor binds to the lac operator to inhibit transcription in E. coli. This inhibition can be relieved by adding lactose or isopropyl-β-D-thiogalactopyranoside (IPTG). lac repressor encoded by lacI
   3855..3885    -  promoter       lac promoter: promoter for the E. coli lac operon
   3900..3921    -  protein_bind   CAP binding site: CAP binding activates transcription in the presence of cAMP. E. coli catabolite activator protein
   3934..4026    -  CDS            lacI (fragment): lac repressor; lacI; The lac repressor binds to the lac operator to inhibit transcription in E. coli. This inhibition can be relieved by adding lactose or isopropyl-β-D-thiogalactopyranoside (IPTG).
   4209..4797    -  rep_origin     ori: high-copy-number ColE1/pMB1/pBR322/pUC origin of replication
   4968..5828    -  CDS            AmpR: β-lactamase; bla; confers resistance to ampicillin, carbenicillin, and related antibiotics
   5829..5933    -  promoter       AmpR promoter: bla
   6004..6048    -  misc_feature   bom (fragment): basis of mobility region from pBR322
   6279..131     +  enhancer       CMV enhancer (across the origin): human cytomegalovirus immediate early enhancer
