[The description below was written by a language model from this plasmid's Addgene catalogue record and pLannotate feature annotations shown in this document.]
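Description:
pCMV-TALE-L-JAK2-Ddd9-N is a mammalian expression plasmid built on the pCMV_BE4max backbone. It encodes one half of a split, TALE-guided double-stranded DNA cytosine base editor (DdCBE) aimed at a site in the human JAK2 gene. It is propagated in E. coli as a high-copy plasmid through a ColE1/pUC-type origin and is selected with ampicillin via the β-lactamase gene. Short remnants of lac regulatory sequence, a multiple cloning site and an SV40 promoter fragment are backbone leftovers with no evident role. No mammalian selection marker is annotated, consistent with transient transfection.

The expression cassette is driven by the CMV immediate early enhancer and promoter and terminated by the bovine growth hormone polyadenylation signal. A T7 promoter lies just downstream of the CMV promoter. The synthetic open reading frame begins with a TALE N-terminal region (annotated by homology to Xanthomonas AvrXa10). This is followed by a stretch left unannotated by the automated tool, which presumably holds the left-hand JAK2-binding repeat array named in the record, and then by a TALE C-terminal segment (AvrBs3 homology). A further unannotated gap downstream is where the Ddd9-N portion, the N-terminal split half of the Ddd9 deaminase, would be expected to sit. It is followed by a uracil glycosylase inhibitor (UGI) from phage PBS2, which blocks excision of the uracil produced by cytosine deamination and so favours C-to-T conversion.

Because the deaminase is split, this construct is presumably meant to be co-delivered with a partner plasmid carrying the right-hand TALE and the complementary Ddd9 half, so that activity is reconstituted only where both arrays bind adjacent sequences. The stated use is DdCBE editing with Ddd9 at the JAK2 site in human cells. Although catalogued under CRISPR, no Cas protein or guide RNA element is annotated.
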