Addgene plasmid #204853: pCMV-TALE-L-JAK2-Ddd9-N
Purpose: For DdCBE editing using Ddd9 at JAK2 site in human cells
Depositing lab: Caixia Gao. Depositing organization: Institute of Genetics and Developmental Biology, Chinese Academy of Sciences. Publication: Discovery of deaminase functions by structure-based protein clustering. Huang J, Lin Q, Fei H, He Z, Xu H, Li Y, Qu K, Han P, Gao Q, Li B, Liu G, Zhang L, Hu J, Zhang R, Zuo E, Luo Y, Ran Y, Qiu JL, Zhao KT, Gao C. Cell. 2023 Jul 20;186(15):3182-3195.e14. doi: 10.1016/j.cell.2023.05.041. Epub 2023 Jun 27. PubMed 37379837.
Backbone
  Vector backbone: pCMV_BE4max
  Backbone manufacturer: David Liu
  Vector type: Mammalian Expression, CRISPR
Growth in bacteria
  Bacterial resistance: Ampicillin, 100 μg/mL
  Growth temperature: 37°C
  Growth strain: DH5alpha
  Copy number: High Copy
Gene/Insert
  Gene/Insert name: Ddd9-N (alt name: JAK2-TALE Left binding array)
  Species: Synthetic
  Promoter: CMV
  Cloning method: Gibson Cloning
Terms and licenses: Academic/Nonprofit Terms; Industry Terms: Not Available to Industry
Depositor comments: Please visit https://doi.org/10.1101/2023.05.21.541555 for bioRxiv preprint.
How to cite: pCMV-TALE-L-JAK2-Ddd9-N was a gift from Caixia Gao (Addgene plasmid # 204853 ; http://n2t.net/addgene:204853 ; RRID:Addgene_204853)
